Addgene plasmid #243795: TEV-HRV-3C Proteases-mCherry
Purpose: Encodes for mammalian expression of TEV and HRV-3C protease inputs. Construct contains a mCherry to indicate successful transfection and full plasmid read-through. Each protein is separated by a P2A self-cleaving sequence.
Depositing lab: Cole DeForest. Depositing organization: University of Washington. Publication: Boolean logic-gated protein presentation through autonomously compiled molecular topology. Gharios R, Ross ML, Li A, Kottantharayil SP, Hoye J, DeForest CA. Nat Chem Biol. 2025 Oct 9. doi: 10.1038/s41589-025-02037-5. PubMed 41068299.
Backbone
  Vector backbone: pcDNA3.1(+)
  Vector type: Mammalian Expression
Growth in bacteria
  Bacterial resistance: Ampicillin, 100 μg/mL
  Growth temperature: 37°C
  Growth strain: DH5alpha
  Copy number: High Copy
Gene/Insert
  Gene/Insert name: TEV and HRV-3C proteases
  Species: Synthetic
  Cloning method: Restriction Enzyme; 5′ cloning site Unknown (unknown if destroyed)
Terms and licenses: Academic/Nonprofit Terms; Industry Terms: Not Available to Industry
Depositor comments: MGSS-SuperTEV-GS(x2)-P2A-GS(x2)-HRV-3C-GS(x2)-P2A-GS(x2)-mCherry
How to cite: TEV-HRV-3C Proteases-mCherry was a gift from Cole DeForest (Addgene plasmid # 243795 ; http://n2t.net/addgene:243795 ; RRID:Addgene_243795)
