[The description below was written by a language model from this plasmid's Addgene catalogue record and pLannotate feature annotations shown in this document.]
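Description:
TEV-HRV-3C Proteases-mCherry is a 7,547-nt mammalian expression plasmid built on the pcDNA3.1(+) backbone. It is propagated in E. coli through a high-copy ColE1/pUC-type origin and selected with ampicillin via the β-lactamase gene and its native promoter. The backbone also carries an f1 phage origin and an SV40 early promoter–driven neomycin phosphotransferase cassette ending in an SV40 polyadenylation signal, which in principle allows G418 selection of stably transfected mammalian cells. The other small annotated fragments (bom, a short HIV-1 LTR match, a ble fragment, lac promoter/operator and lacI remnants) appear to be backbone remnants or partial automated matches rather than functional design elements.

The payload is a single synthetic open reading frame transcribed from the CMV immediate-early enhancer/promoter and terminated by the bovine growth hormone polyadenylation signal. A T7 promoter sits just upstream of the coding region. According to the depositor, the frame reads, in order, a short MGSS leader, an engineered "SuperTEV" version of tobacco etch virus protease, human rhinovirus 3C protease, and mCherry. The three proteins are separated by P2A self-cleaving peptides flanked by glycine-serine linkers, so one transcript yields three separate polypeptides. The automated annotation labels the second protease by homology to an echovirus 3C protease, which is consistent with a picornaviral 3C enzyme. Because mCherry is the last unit, red fluorescence reports both successful transfection and complete read-through of the upstream protease sequences.

The plasmid is used to co-deliver the two site-specific proteases to mammalian cells as paired inputs. The associated work concerns Boolean logic-gated protein presentation.
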