Features (pLannotate 1.2.2; 22 found; start..end, strand, type, name):
     28..80      -  misc_feature   bom (fragment): basis of mobility region from pBR322
    235..614     +  enhancer       CMV enhancer: human cytomegalovirus immediate early enhancer
    615..818     +  promoter       CMV promoter: human cytomegalovirus (CMV) immediate early promoter
    814..847     +  LTR            5' LTR (truncated) (fragment): truncated 5' long terminal repeat (LTR) from HIV-1
    863..881     +  promoter       T7 promoter: promoter for bacteriophage T7 RNA polymerase
    929..1636    +  CDS            POLG_TEV (fragment): Experimental evidence at protein level: Swiss-Prot protein existence level 1. [Nuclear inclusion protein A]: has RNA-binding and proteolytic activities. From Tobacco etch virus (TEV).
   1733..2278    +  CDS            POLG_ECHO9 (fragment): Protein inferred from homology: Swiss-Prot protein existence level 3. [Protease 3C]: Major viral protease that mediates proteolytic processing of the polyprotein (By similarity). Cleaves host EIF5B, contributing to host translation shutoff (By similarity). Cleaves also host PABPC1, contributing to host translation shutoff (By similarity). From Echo 9 virus (EV-9) (Coxsackievirus A23).
   2360..3064    +  CDS            mCherry: mCherry is a basic (constitutively fluorescent) red fluorescent protein published in 2004, derived from Discosoma sp.. It is reported to be a very rapidly-maturing monomer with low acid sensitivity.
   3144..3368    +  polyA_signal   bGH poly(A) signal: bovine growth hormone polyadenylation signal
   3372..3393    +  promoter       SV40 promoter (fragment): SV40 enhancer and early promoter
   3414..3842    +  rep_origin     f1 ori (sequence partly withheld): f1 bacteriophage origin of replication; arrow indicates direction of (+) strand synthesis
   3856..4185    +  promoter       SV40 promoter: SV40 enhancer and early promoter
   4252..5043    +  CDS            neo: KKA2_KLEPN - Also known as kan, nptII. Experimental evidence at protein level: Swiss-Prot protein existence level 1. Resistance to kanamycin, neomycin, paromomycin, ribostamycin, butirosin and gentamicin B. From Klebsiella pneumoniae.
   5067..5225    +  CDS            ble (fragment): BLE_KLEPN - Experimental evidence at protein level: Swiss-Prot protein existence level 1. Binding protein with a strong affinity to the bleomycin family of antibiotics. Binds to CL990; an antimitotic-antibiotic compound. From Klebsiella pneumoniae.
   5220..5341    +  polyA_signal   SV40 poly(A) signal: SV40 polyadenylation signal
   5414..5430    -  protein_bind   lac operator: The lac repressor binds to the lac operator to inhibit transcription in E. coli. This inhibition can be relieved by adding lactose or isopropyl-β-D-thiogalactopyranoside (IPTG). lac repressor encoded by lacI
   5438..5468    -  promoter       lac promoter: promoter for the E. coli lac operon
   5483..5504    -  protein_bind   CAP binding site: CAP binding activates transcription in the presence of cAMP. E. coli catabolite activator protein
   5517..5609    -  CDS            lacI (fragment): lac repressor; lacI; The lac repressor binds to the lac operator to inhibit transcription in E. coli. This inhibition can be relieved by adding lactose or isopropyl-β-D-thiogalactopyranoside (IPTG).
   5792..6380    -  rep_origin     ori: high-copy-number ColE1/pMB1/pBR322/pUC origin of replication
   6551..7411    -  CDS            AmpR: β-lactamase; bla; confers resistance to ampicillin, carbenicillin, and related antibiotics
   7412..7516    -  promoter       AmpR promoter: bla
>Addgene plasmid #243795 | TEV-HRV-3C Proteases-mCherry | addgene full sequence | sequence record 486454 | Addgene NGS Result
GACGGATCGGGAGATCTCCCGATCCCCTATGGTGCACTCTCAGTACAATCTGCTCTGATGCCGCATAGTT
AAGCCAGTATCTGCTCCCTGCTTGTGTGTTGGAGGTCGCTGAGTAGTGCGCGAGCAAAATTTAAGCTACA
ACAAGGCAAGGCTTGACCGACAATTGCATGAAGAATCTGCTTAGGGTTAGGCGTTTTGCGCTGCTTCGCG
ATGTACGGGCCAGATATACGCGTTGACATTGATTATTGACTAGTTATTAATAGTAATCAATTACGGGGTC
ATTAGTTCATAGCCCATATATGGAGTTCCGCGTTACATAACTTACGGTAAATGGCCCGCCTGGCTGACCG
CCCAACGACCCCCGCCCATTGACGTCAATAATGACGTATGTTCCCATAGTAACGCCAATAGGGACTTTCC
ATTGACGTCAATGGGTGGAGTATTTACGGTAAACTGCCCACTTGGCAGTACATCAAGTGTATCATATGCC
AAGTACGCCCCCTATTGACGTCAATGACGGTAAATGGCCCGCCTGGCATTATGCCCAGTACATGACCTTA
TGGGACTTTCCTACTTGGCAGTACATCTACGTATTAGTCATCGCTATTACCATGGTGATGCGGTTTTGGC
AGTACATCAATGGGCGTGGATAGCGGTTTGACTCACGGGGATTTCCAAGTCTCCACCCCATTGACGTCAA
TGGGAGTTTGTTTTGGCACCAAAATCAACGGGACTTTCCAAAATGTCGTAACAACTCCGCCCCATTGACG
CAAATGGGCGGTAGGCGTGTACGGTGGGAGGTCTATATAAGCAGAGCTCTCTGGCTAACTAGAGAACCCA
CTGCTTACTGGCTTATCGAAATTAATACGACTCACTATAGGGAGACCCAAGCTGGCTAGCGTTTAAACTT
AAGCTTATGGGCTCCTCTGGGGAGAGCCTGTTTAAAGGCCCCAGAGATTATAATCCCATCAGCTCCACCA
TCGTGCACCTGACAAACGAGAGCGACGGACACACCACAAGCCTGTACGGAATCGGCTTTGGACCTTTCAT
CATTACCAACAAGCACCTGTTCAGACGGAACAACGGCACGCTGGTGGTGCAGAGCCTGCACGGCGTTTTT
AAGGTGAAGAACACCACCACCCTGCAGCAGCATCTGATCGACGGAAGAGACATGATCATCATCAGGATGC
CTAAGGACTTCCCACCTTTCCCTCAGAAGCTGAAATTCAGGGAGCCTCAGAGAGAGGAGCGGATCGTCCT
GGTGACCACCAACTTCCAGACAAAAAGCATGAGCTCTATGGTGTCCGATACAAGCAGCACCTTCCCTTCC
GGCGACGGCATCTTCTGGAAGCACTGGATCCAAACCAAAGATGGCCAGTGCGGCTCTCCCCTGGTGAGCA
CTAGAGATGGCTTCATCGTGGGCATCCACAGCGCTAGCAACTTCACCAACACTAACAACTACTTTACCAG
CGTTCCTAAGAATTTCATGGAACTGCTGACCAACCAGGAAGCCCAACAATGGGTGAGCGGTTGGCGGCTG
AACGCCGATTCTGTGCTGTGGGGAGGACACAAGGTATTCATGGATAAGCCTGAAGAACCTTTCCAGCCTG
TCAAAGAGGCCACACAGCTGATGAACCGGAGAAGAAGAAGAGGCAGCGGCAGCGCCACCAATTTCAGCCT
GCTGAAGCAGGCTGGCGACGTGGAGGAAAACCCAGGCCCAGGTAGCGGCTCGGGACCTAACACCGAGTTC
GCCCTGAGCCTACTGAGAAAGAACATCATGACCATCACCACCAGCAAGGGCGAGTTCACCGGCCTGGGCA
TCCACGACAGAGTGTGCGTGATCCCCACCCATGCCCAGCCGGGAGATGATGTGTTGGTGAACGGCCAAAA
AATCCGGGTGAAGGACAAGTACAAGCTGGTGGACCCTGAAAACATCAACCTGGAACTGACCGTGCTGACA
CTGGATCGGAATGAAAAATTTCGAGACATCAGAGGCTTTATCTCTGAGGACCTGGAAGGCGTCGACGCCA
CACTGGTGGTCCACAGCAACAACTTTACAAATACCATCTTGGAGGTGGGCCCTGTGACCATGGCTGGCCT
GATCAACCTGTCTAGCACACCTACAAACAGAATGATCCGATACGACTACGCCACAAAAACCGGCCAGTGT
GGCGGAGTGCTGTGCGCCACTGGCAAAATTTTCGGCATTCACGTGGGAGGCAATGGCAGACAGGGCTTCT
CTGCCCAGCTGAAGAAGCAGTACTTCGTGGAAAAGCAGGGCTCCGGCAGTGCCACAAATTTCAGCCTGCT
GAAGCAGGCCGGCGACGTGGAAGAGAACCCTGGCCCCGGGAGCGGCTCCGTGAGCAAGGGCGAGGAAGAT
AACATGGCTATCATCAAGGAGTTCATGAGATTCAAGGTGCACATGGAAGGCAGCGTGAACGGTCACGAGT
TTGAGATCGAGGGCGAAGGCGAAGGCAGACCCTACGAGGGAACACAGACCGCCAAGCTGAAAGTGACAAA
GGGCGGACCTCTGCCATTCGCCTGGGACATCCTGAGCCCTCAGTTCATGTATGGCAGCAAGGCATATGTG
AAGCACCCCGCCGATATCCCTGACTACCTGAAACTGTCTTTTCCTGAGGGATTCAAGTGGGAGCGTGTGA
TGAACTTCGAGGACGGCGGGGTCGTGACCGTGACCCAGGACAGCTCCCTCCAGGACGGCGAGTTCATCTA
CAAGGTGAAGCTGAGGGGCACAAACTTCCCCTCTGACGGCCCCGTGATGCAGAAGAAAACAATGGGCTGG
GAGGCCAGCTCAGAAAGAATGTACCCTGAGGACGGAGCCCTGAAAGGCGAAATCAAACAAAGACTGAAGC
TGAAGGATGGAGGCCACTACGACGCCGAAGTCAAGACAACCTACAAGGCCAAAAAGCCTGTGCAGCTGCC
TGGCGCCTACAACGTGAATATCAAGCTGGACATCACCTCCCACAACGAGGACTACACCATCGTGGAGCAG
TACGAGCGGGCCGAGGGCAGACACAGCACCGGCGGCATGGACGAGCTGTACAAGTGAGAATTCTGCAGAT
ATCCAGCACAGTGGCGGCCGCTCGAGTCTAGAGGGCCCGTTTAAACCCGCTGATCAGCCTCGACTGTGCC
TTCTAGTTGCCAGCCATCTGTTGTTTGCCCCTCCCCCGTGCCTTCCTTGACCCTGGAAGGTGCCACTCCC
ACTGTCCTTTCCTAATAAAATGAGGAAATTGCATCGCATTGTCTGAGTAGGTGTCATTCTATTCTGGGGG
GTGGGGTGGGGCAGGACAGCAAGGGGGAGGATTGGGAAGACAATAGCAGGCATGCTGGGGATGCGGTGGG
CTCTATGGCTTCTGAGGCGGAAAGAACCAGCTGGGGCTCTAGGGGGTATCCCC
[124 nt withheld, positions 3414-3537]
C
[91 nt withheld, positions 3539-3629]
A
[49 nt withheld, positions 3631-3679]
CCTTTGACGTTGGAGTCCACGTTCTTT
[37 nt withheld, positions 3707-3743]
ACCCTATCTCGGTCTATTCTTTTGATTTATAAGGGATTTTGCCGATTTCGGCCTATTGGTTAAAAAATGA
GCTGATTTAACAAAAATTTAACGCGAATTAATTCTGTGGAATGTGTGTCAGTTAGGGTGTGGAAAGTCCC
CAGGCTCCCCAGCAGGCAGAAGTATGCAAAGCATGCATCTCAATTAGTCAGCAACCAGGTGTGGAAAGTC
CCCAGGCTCCCCAGCAGGCAGAAGTATGCAAAGCATGCATCTCAATTAGTCAGCAACCATAGTCCCGCCC
CTAACTCCGCCCATCCCGCCCCTAACTCCGCCCAGTTCCGCCCATTCTCCGCCCCATGGCTGACTAATTT
TTTTTATTTATGCAGAGGCCGAGGCCGCCTCTGCCTCTGAGCTATTCCAGAAGTAGTGAGGAGGCTTTTT
TGGAGGCCTAGGCTTTTGCAAAAAGCTCCCGGGAGCTTGTATATCCATTTTCGGATCTGATCAAGAGACA
GGATGAGGATCGTTTCGCATGATTGAACAAGATGGATTGCACGCAGGTTCTCCGGCCGCTTGGGTGGAGA
GGCTATTCGGCTATGACTGGGCACAACAGACAATCGGCTGCTCTGATGCCGCCGTGTTCCGGCTGTCAGC
GCAGGGGCGCCCGGTTCTTTTTGTCAAGACCGACCTGTCCGGTGCCCTGAATGAACTGCAGGACGAGGCA
GCGCGGCTATCGTGGCTGGCCACGACGGGCGTTCCTTGCGCAGCTGTGCTCGACGTTGTCACTGAAGCGG
GAAGGGACTGGCTGCTATTGGGCGAAGTGCCGGGGCAGGATCTCCTGTCATCTCACCTTGCTCCTGCCGA
GAAAGTATCCATCATGGCTGATGCAATGCGGCGGCTGCATACGCTTGATCCGGCTACCTGCCCATTCGAC
CACCAAGCGAAACATCGCATCGAGCGAGCACGTACTCGGATGGAAGCCGGTCTTGTCGATCAGGATGATC
TGGACGAAGAGCATCAGGGGCTCGCGCCAGCCGAACTGTTCGCCAGGCTCAAGGCGCGCATGCCCGACGG
CGAGGATCTCGTCGTGACCCATGGCGATGCCTGCTTGCCGAATATCATGGTGGAAAATGGCCGCTTTTCT
GGATTCATCGACTGTGGCCGGCTGGGTGTGGCGGACCGCTATCAGGACATAGCGTTGGCTACCCGTGATA
TTGCTGAAGAGCTTGGCGGCGAATGGGCTGACCGCTTCCTCGTGCTTTACGGTATCGCCGCTCCCGATTC
GCAGCGCATCGCCTTCTATCGCCTTCTTGACGAGTTCTTCTGAGCGGGACTCTGGGGTTCGAAATGACCG
ACCAAGCGACGCCCAACCTGCCATCACGAGATTTCGATTCCACCGCCGCCTTCTATGAAAGGTTGGGCTT
CGGAATCGTTTTCCGGGACGCCGGCTGGATGATCCTCCAGCGCGGGGATCTCATGCTGGAGTTCTTCGCC
CACCCCAACTTGTTTATTGCAGCTTATAATGGTTACAAATAAAGCAATAGCATCACAAATTTCACAAATA
AAGCATTTTTTTCACTGCATTCTAGTTGTGGTTTGTCCAAACTCATCAATGTATCTTATCATGTCTGTAT
ACCGTCGACCTCTAGCTAGAGCTTGGCGTAATCATGGTCATAGCTGTTTCCTGTGTGAAATTGTTATCCG
CTCACAATTCCACACAACATACGAGCCGGAAGCATAAAGTGTAAAGCCTGGGGTGCCTAATGAGTGAGCT
AACTCACATTAATTGCGTTGCGCTCACTGCCCGCTTTCCAGTCGGGAAACCTGTCGTGCCAGCTGCATTA
ATGAATCGGCCAACGCGCGGGGAGAGGCGGTTTGCGTATTGGGCGCTCTTCCGCTTCCTCGCTCACTGAC
TCGCTGCGCTCGGTCGTTCGGCTGCGGCGAGCGGTATCAGCTCACTCAAAGGCGGTAATACGGTTATCCA
CAGAATCAGGGGATAACGCAGGAAAGAACATGTGAGCAAAAGGCCAGCAAAAGGCCAGGAACCGTAAAAA
GGCCGCGTTGCTGGCGTTTTTCCATAGGCTCCGCCCCCCTGACGAGCATCACAAAAATCGACGCTCAAGT
CAGAGGTGGCGAAACCCGACAGGACTATAAAGATACCAGGCGTTTCCCCCTGGAAGCTCCCTCGTGCGCT
CTCCTGTTCCGACCCTGCCGCTTACCGGATACCTGTCCGCCTTTCTCCCTTCGGGAAGCGTGGCGCTTTC
TCATAGCTCACGCTGTAGGTATCTCAGTTCGGTGTAGGTCGTTCGCTCCAAGCTGGGCTGTGTGCACGAA
CCCCCCGTTCAGCCCGACCGCTGCGCCTTATCCGGTAACTATCGTCTTGAGTCCAACCCGGTAAGACACG
ACTTATCGCCACTGGCAGCAGCCACTGGTAACAGGATTAGCAGAGCGAGGTATGTAGGCGGTGCTACAGA
GTTCTTGAAGTGGTGGCCTAACTACGGCTACACTAGAAGAACAGTATTTGGTATCTGCGCTCTGCTGAAG
CCAGTTACCTTCGGAAAAAGAGTTGGTAGCTCTTGATCCGGCAAACAAACCACCGCTGGTAGCGGTGGTT
TTTTTGTTTGCAAGCAGCAGATTACGCGCAGAAAAAAAGGATCTCAAGAAGATCCTTTGATCTTTTCTAC
GGGGTCTGACGCTCAGTGGAACGAAAACTCACGTTAAGGGATTTTGGTCATGAGATTATCAAAAAGGATC
TTCACCTAGATCCTTTTAAATTAAAAATGAAGTTTTAAATCAATCTAAAGTATATATGAGTAAACTTGGT
CTGACAGTTACCAATGCTTAATCAGTGAGGCACCTATCTCAGCGATCTGTCTATTTCGTTCATCCATAGT
TGCCTGACTCCCCGTCGTGTAGATAACTACGATACGGGAGGGCTTACCATCTGGCCCCAGTGCTGCAATG
ATACCGCGAGACCCACGCTCACCGGCTCCAGATTTATCAGCAATAAACCAGCCAGCCGGAAGGGCCGAGC
GCAGAAGTGGTCCTGCAACTTTATCCGCCTCCATCCAGTCTATTAATTGTTGCCGGGAAGCTAGAGTAAG
TAGTTCGCCAGTTAATAGTTTGCGCAACGTTGTTGCCATTGCTACAGGCATCGTGGTGTCACGCTCGTCG
TTTGGTATGGCTTCATTCAGCTCCGGTTCCCAACGATCAAGGCGAGTTACATGATCCCCCATGTTGTGCA
AAAAAGCGGTTAGCTCCTTCGGTCCTCCGATCGTTGTCAGAAGTAAGTTGGCCGCAGTGTTATCACTCAT
GGTTATGGCAGCACTGCATAATTCTCTTACTGTCATGCCATCCGTAAGATGCTTTTCTGTGACTGGTGAG
TACTCAACCAAGTCATTCTGAGAATAGTGTATGCGGCGACCGAGTTGCTCTTGCCCGGCGTCAATACGGG
ATAATACCGCGCCACATAGCAGAACTTTAAAAGTGCTCATCATTGGAAAACGTTCTTCGGGGCGAAAACT
CTCAAGGATCTTACCGCTGTTGAGATCCAGTTCGATGTAACCCACTCGTGCACCCAACTGATCTTCAGCA
TCTTTTACTTTCACCAGCGTTTCTGGGTGAGCAAAAACAGGAAGGCAAAATGCCGCAAAAAAGGGAATAA
GGGCGACACGGAAATGTTGAATACTCATACTCTTCCTTTTTCAATATTATTGAAGCATTTATCAGGGTTA
TTGTCTCATGAGCGGATACATATTTGAATGTATTTAGAAAAATAAACAAATAGGGGTTCCGCGCACATTT
CCCCGAAAAGTGCCACCTGACGTC
